>Addgene plasmid #233265 | pOG-Cre | addgene full sequence | sequence record 466559 | Addgene NGS Result
TCAAATAATTATAGCAATCATTTACGCGTTAATGGCTAATCGCCATCTTCCAGCAGGCGCACCATTGCCC
CTGTTTCACTATCCAGGTTACGGATATAGTTCATGACAATATTTACATTGGTCCAGCCACCAGCTTGCAT
GATCTCCGGTATTGAAACTCCAGCGCGGGCCATATCTCGCGCGGCTCCGACACGGGCACTGTGTCCAGAC
CAGGCCAGGTATCTCTGACCAGAGTCATCCTTAGCGCCGTAAATCAATCGATGAGTTGCTTCAAAAATCC
CTTCCAGGGCGCGAGTTGATAGCTGGCTGGTGGCAGATGGCGCGGCAACACCATTTTTTCTGACCCGGCA
AAACAGGTAGTTATTCGGATCATCAGCTACACCAGAGACGGAAATCCATCGCTCGACCAGTTTAGTTACC
CCCAGGCTAAGTGCCTTCTCTACACCTGCGGTGCTAACCAGCGTTTTCGTTCTGCCAATATGGATTAACA
TTCTCCCACCGTCAGTACGTGAGATATCTTTAACCCTGATCCTGGCAATTTCGGCTATACGTAACAGGGT
GTTATAAGCAATCCCCAGAAATGCCAGATTACGTATATCCTGGCAGCGATCGCTATTTTCCATGAGTGAA
CGAACCTGGTCGAAATCAGTGCGTTCGAACGCTAGAGCCTGTTTTGCACGTTCACCGGCATCAACGTTTT
CTTTTCGGATCCGCCGCATAACCAGTGAAACAGCATTGCTGTCACTTGGTCGTGGCAGCCCGGACCGACG
ATGAAGCATGTTTAGCTGGCCCAAATGTTGCTGGATAGTTTTTACTGCCAGACCGCGCGCCTGAAGATAT
AGAAGATAATCGCGAACATCTTCAGGTTCTGCGGGAAACCATTTCCGGTTATTCAACTTGCACCATGCCG
CCCACGACCGGCAAACGGACAGAAGCATTTTCCAGGTATGCTCAGAAAACGCCTGGCGATCCCTGAACAT
GTCCATCAGGTTCTTGCGAACCTCATCACTCGTTGCATCGACCGGTAATGCAGGCAAATTTTGGTGTACG
GTCAGTAAATTGGACACCTTCCTCTTCTTCTTGGGCATGGCCCCGGGAGATCCCGGTTGGACCTGGGAGT
GGACACCTGTGGAGAGAAAGGCAAAGTGGATGTCATTGTCACTCAAGTGTATGGCCAGATCGATCTCAAG
CCTGCCACACCTCAAGCTTGACAACAAAAAGATTGTCTTTTCTGACCAGATGGACGCGGCCACCCTCAAA
GGCATCACCGCGGGCCAGGTGAATATCAAATCCTCCTCGTTTTTGGAAACTGACAATCTTAGCGCAGAAG
TCATGCCCGCTTTTGAGAGGGAGTACTCACCCCAACAGCTGGCCCTCGCAGACAGCGAATTCTAGGAAGA
TCTTCCTAGAAGCTTGGGTCTCCCTATAGTGAGTCGTATTAATTTCGATAAGCCAGTAAGCAGTGGGTTC
TCTAGTTAGCCAGAGAGCTCTGCTTATATAGACCTCCCACCGTACACGCCTACCGCCCATTTGCGTCAAT
GGGGCGGAGTTGTTACGACATTTTGGAAAGTCCCGTTGATTTTGGTGCCAAAACAAACTCCCATTGACGT
CAATGGGGTGGAGACTTGGAAATCCCCGTGAGTCAAACCGCTATCCACGCCCATTGATGTACTGCCAAAA
CCGCATCACCATGGTAATAGCGATGACTAATACGTAGATGTACTGCCAAGTAGGAAAGTCCCATAAGGTC
ATGTACTGGGCATAATGCCAGGCGGGCCATTTACCGTCATTGACGTCAATAGGGGGCGTACTTGGCATAT
GATACACTTGATGTACTGCCAAGTGGGCAGTTTACCGTAAATACTCCACCCATTGACGTCAATGGAAAGT
CCCTATTGGCGTTACTATGGGAACATACGTCATTATTGACGTCAATGGGCGGGGGTCGTTGGGCGGTCAG
CCAGGCGGGCCATTTACCGTAAGTTATGTAACGCGGAACTCCATATATGGGCTATGAACTAATGACCCCG
TAATTGATTACTATTAATAACTAGTCAATAATCAATGTCAACGCGTATATCTGGCCCGTACATCGCGAAG
CAGCGCAAAACGCCTAACCCTAAGCAGATTCTTCATGCAATTGTCGGTCAAGCCTTGCCTTGTTGTAGCT
TAAATTTTGCTCGCGCACTACTCAGCGACCTCCAACACACAAGCAGGGAGCAGACTCTAAATCTGCCGTC
ATCGACTTCGAAGGTTCGAATCCTTCCCCCACCACCATCACTTTCAAAAGTCCGAAAGACCGCGGTGGAG
CTCCAATTCGCCCTATAGTGAGTCGTATTACGCGCGCTCACTGGCCGTCGTTTTACAACGTCGTGACTGG
GAAAACCCTGGCGTTACCCAACTTAATCGCCTTGCAGCACATCCCCCTTTCGCCAGCTGGCGTAATAGCG
AAGAGGCCCGCACCGATCGCCCTTCCCAACAGTTGCGCAGCCTGAATGGCGAATGGG
[124 nt withheld, positions 2508-2631]
C
[91 nt withheld, positions 2633-2723]
A
[49 nt withheld, positions 2725-2773]
CCTTTGACGTTGGAGTCCACGTTCTTT
[37 nt withheld, positions 2801-2837]
ACCCTATCTCGGTCTATTCTTTTGATTTATAAGGGATTTTGCCGATTTCGGCCTATTGGTTAAAAAATGA
GCTGATTTAACAAAAATTTAACGCGAATTTTAACAAAATATTAACGCTTACAATTTAGGTGGCACTTTTC
GGGGAAATGTGCGCGGAACCCCTATTTGTTTATTTTTCTAAATACATTCAAATATGTATCCGCTCATGAG
ACAATAACCCTGATAAATGCTTCAATAATATTGAAAAAGGAAGAGTATGAGTATTCAACATTTCCGTGTC
GCCCTTATTCCCTTTTTTGCGGCATTTTGCCTTCCTGTTTTTGCTCACCCAGAAACGCTGGTGAAAGTAA
AAGATGCTGAAGATCAGTTGGGTGCACGAGTGGGTTACATCGAACTGGATCTCAACAGCGGTAAGATCCT
TGAGAGTTTTCGCCCCGAAGAACGTTTTCCAATGATGAGCACTTTTAAAGTTCTGCTATGTGGCGCGGTA
TTATCCCGTATTGACGCCGGGCAAGAGCAACTCGGTCGCCGCATACACTATTCTCAGAATGACTTGGTTG
AGTACTCACCAGTCACAGAAAAGCATCTTACGGATGGCATGACAGTAAGAGAATTATGCAGTGCTGCCAT
AACCATGAGTGATAACACTGCGGCCAACTTACTTCTGACAACGATCGGAGGACCGAAGGAGCTAACCGCT
TTTTTGCACAACATGGGGGATCATGTAACTCGCCTTGATCGTTGGGAACCGGAGCTGAATGAAGCCATAC
CAAACGACGAGCGTGACACCACGATGCCTGTAGCAATGGCAACAACGTTGCGCAAACTATTAACTGGCGA
ACTACTTACTCTAGCTTCCCGGCAACAATTAATAGACTGGATGGAGGCGGATAAAGTTGCAGGACCACTT
CTGCGCTCGGCCCTTCCGGCTGGCTGGTTTATTGCTGATAAATCTGGAGCCGGTGAGCGTGGGTCTCGCG
GTATCATTGCAGCACTGGGGCCAGATGGTAAGCCCTCCCGTATCGTAGTTATCTACACGACGGGGAGTCA
GGCAACTATGGATGAACGAAATAGACAGATCGCTGAGATAGGTGCCTCACTGATTAAGCATTGGTAACTG
TCAGACCAAGTTTACTCATATATACTTTAGATTGATTTAAAACTTCATTTTTAATTTAAAAGGATCTAGG
TGAAGATCCTTTTTGATAATCTCATGACCAAAATCCCTTAACGTGAGTTTTCGTTCCACTGAGCGTCAGA
CCCCGTAGAAAAGATCAAAGGATCTTCTTGAGATCCTTTTTTTCTGCGCGTAATCTGCTGCTTGCAAACA
AAAAAACCACCGCTACCAGCGGTGGTTTGTTTGCCGGATCAAGAGCTACCAACTCTTTTTCCGAAGGTAA
CTGGCTTCAGCAGAGCGCAGATACCAAATACTGTTCTTCTAGTGTAGCCGTAGTTAGGCCACCACTTCAA
GAACTCTGTAGCACCGCCTACATACCTCGCTCTGCTAATCCTGTTACCAGTGGCTGCTGCCAGTGGCGAT
AAGTCGTGTCTTACCGGGTTGGACTCAAGACGATAGTTACCGGATAAGGCGCAGCGGTCGGGCTGAACGG
GGGGTTCGTGCACACAGCCCAGCTTGGAGCGAACGACCTACACCGAACTGAGATACCTACAGCGTGAGCT
ATGAGAAAGCGCCACGCTTCCCGAAGGGAGAAAGGCGGACAGGTATCCGGTAAGCGGCAGGGTCGGAACA
GGAGAGCGCACGAGGGAGCTTCCAGGGGGAAACGCCTGGTATCTTTATAGTCCTGTCGGGTTTCGCCACC
TCTGACTTGAGCGTCGATTTTTGTGATGCTCGTCAGGGGGGCGGAGCCTATGGAAAAACGCCAGCAACGC
GGCCTTTTTACGGTTCCTGGCCTTTTGCTGGCCTTTTGCTCACATGTTCTTTCCTGCGTTATCCCCTGAT
TCTGTGGATAACCGTATTACCGCCTTTGAGTGAGCTGATACCGCTCGCCGCAGCCGAACGACCGAGCGCA
GCGAGTCAGTGAGCGAGGAAGCGGAAGAGCGCCCAATACGCAAACCGCCTCTCCCCGCGCGTTGGCCGAT
TCATTAATGCAGCTGGCACGACAGGTTTCCCGACTGGAAAGCGGGCAGTGAGCGCAACGCAATTAATGTG
AGTTAGCTCACTCATTAGGCACCCCAGGCTTTACACTTTATGCTCCCGGCTCGTATGTTGTGTGGAATTG
TGAGCGGATAACAATTTCACACAGGAAACAGCTATGACCATGATTACGCCAAGCGCGCAATTAACCCTCA
CTAAAGGGAACAAAAGCTGGGTACCGGGCCCCCCCTCGAGGTCGACGGATCGATCCGAACAAACGACCCA
ACACCCGTGCGTTTTATTCTGTCTTTTTATTGCCGATCCCCTCAGAAGAACTCGTCAAGAAGGCGATAGA
AGGCGATGCGCTGCGAATCGGGAGCGGCGATACCGTAAAGCACGAGGAAGCGGTCAGCCCATTCGCCGCC
AAGCTCTTCAGCAATATCACGGGTAGCCAACGCTATGTCCTGATAGCGGTCCGCCACACCCAGCCTCGAC
AATTCCAACCTTACCCAAGAGTTCGCCAAACTCAGACATCACTTTAGCAAAACCGCGCCGTGCTTCTTCC
TCGGTGGCATTCATCACGAAATGTTCAGCACTACGCATACTTTTGACAGGAAACGCAACGGATATTGAGT
CAATATCAGGCATTCTATCGCTCAGCTTTACAGTGACAATGACGGCTGGCGACTGAATATTAGTGCTTAC
AGACAGCACTACATATTTTCCGTCGATGTTGAAATCCTTTCTCATATGTCACCATAAATA
Features (pLannotate 1.2.2; 21 found; start..end, strand, type, name):
     36..1066    -  CDS            Cre (fragment): site-specific recombinase Cre is a site-specific recombinase from bacteriophage P1. Recombination occurs at loxP sequences.
   1127..1360    -  intron         chimeric intron: chimera between introns from adenovirus and immunoglobulin heavy chain genes
   1423..1441    -  promoter       T7 promoter: promoter for bacteriophage T7 RNA polymerase
   1457..1490    -  LTR            5' LTR (truncated) (fragment): truncated 5' long terminal repeat (LTR) from HIV-1
   1486..1689    -  promoter       CMV promoter: human cytomegalovirus (CMV) immediate early promoter
   1690..2069    -  enhancer       CMV enhancer: human cytomegalovirus immediate early enhancer
   2215..2297    +  tRNA           supF (fragment): E. coli amber-suppressor tyrosine tRNA
   2322..2340    -  promoter       T7 promoter: promoter for bacteriophage T7 RNA polymerase
   2348..2503    +  CDS            lacZα (fragment): LacZα fragment of β-galactosidase; lacZ fragment
   2508..2936    +  rep_origin     f1 ori (sequence partly withheld): f1 bacteriophage origin of replication; arrow indicates direction of (+) strand synthesis
   2989..3093    +  promoter       AmpR promoter: bla
   3094..3954    +  CDS            AmpR: β-lactamase; bla; confers resistance to ampicillin, carbenicillin, and related antibiotics
   4125..4713    +  rep_origin     ori: high-copy-number ColE1/pMB1/pBR322/pUC origin of replication
   4896..4988    +  CDS            lacI (fragment): lac repressor; lacI; The lac repressor binds to the lac operator to inhibit transcription in E. coli. This inhibition can be relieved by adding lactose or isopropyl-β-D-thiogalactopyranoside (IPTG).
   5001..5022    +  protein_bind   CAP binding site: CAP binding activates transcription in the presence of cAMP. E. coli catabolite activator protein
   5037..5067    +  promoter       lac promoter: promoter for the E. coli lac operon
   5075..5091    +  protein_bind   lac operator: The lac repressor binds to the lac operator to inhibit transcription in E. coli. This inhibition can be relieved by adding lactose or isopropyl-β-D-thiogalactopyranoside (IPTG). lac repressor encoded by lacI
   5136..5154    +  promoter       T3 promoter: promoter for bacteriophage T3 RNA polymerase
   5167..5195    -  misc_feature   MCS (fragment): pBluescript multiple cloning site
   5204..5252    -  polyA_signal   HSV TK poly(A) signal: herpes simplex virus thymidine kinase polyadenylation signal (Cole and Stacy, 1985)
   5259..5422    -  CDS            NeoR/KanR (fragment): aminoglycoside phosphotransferase confers resistance to neomycin, kanamycin, and G418 (Geneticin®)
