[The description below was written by a language model from this plasmid's Addgene catalogue record and pLannotate feature annotations shown in this document.]
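Description:
pOG-Cre is a mammalian expression plasmid built on the pOG backbone that supplies Cre recombinase for recombinase-mediated cassette exchange (RMCE). Its expression unit, annotated on the reverse strand of the 5,697 nt sequence, consists of the human cytomegalovirus immediate-early enhancer and promoter, followed by a chimeric adenovirus/immunoglobulin heavy-chain intron, which generally improves transcript processing and expression, and then the coding sequence for bacteriophage P1 Cre, which catalyses recombination between loxP-type sites. A T7 promoter lies between the CMV promoter and the intron. The only polyadenylation signal called in the feature table is an HSV thymidine kinase poly(A) signal, positioned some distance beyond the Cre coding sequence on the circular map and next to a short NeoR/KanR fragment. Because that fragment is only a remnant, the plasmid should not be assumed to confer G418 selection, and the record does not list a mammalian selectable marker.

In bacteria, the plasmid is maintained at high copy through a ColE1/pUC-type origin and selected with ampicillin via the β-lactamase gene. The remaining annotations look like pBluescript-type cloning vector remnants: an f1 origin, lac promoter/operator elements, lacZα and lacI fragments, a T3 promoter, a second T7 promoter, a partial multiple cloning site and a supF tRNA fragment. A very short hit to a truncated HIV-1 LTR overlaps the end of the CMV promoter and is probably an annotation artefact rather than a viral element.

According to the record, pOG-Cre is used together with donor plasmids such as pCARGO-Xist and pCARGO-Airn, providing the Cre activity that inserts the DNA cargo into an RMCE homing locus at Rosa26.
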