Addgene plasmid #233265: pOG-Cre
Purpose: Plasmid expressing Cre recombinase that is used to insert DNA CARGO into RMCE homing locus in Rosa26
Depositing lab: Mauro Calabrese. Depositing organization: University of North Carolina at Chapel Hill. Publication: Isogenic comparison of Airn and Xist reveals core principles of Polycomb recruitment by lncRNAs. Trotman JB, Abrash EW, Murvin MM, Braceros AK, Li S, Boyson SP, Salcido RT, Cherney RE, Bischoff SR, Kaufmann K, Eberhard QE, Zhang Z, Cowley DO, Calabrese JM. Mol Cell. 2025 Mar 20;85(6):1117-1133.e14. doi: 10.1016/j.molcel.2025.02.014. PubMed 40118040.
Backbone
  Vector backbone: pOG
  Modifications to backbone: Cre-expressing plasmid used to perform RMCE with pCARGO-Xist and -Airn
  Vector type: Mammalian Expression, Cre/Lox
Growth in bacteria
  Bacterial resistance: Ampicillin, 100 μg/mL
  Growth temperature: 37°C
  Growth strain: DH5alpha
  Copy number: High Copy
Gene/Insert
  Gene/Insert name: Cre recombinase
  Promoter: CMV
  Cloning method: Unknown
  Sequencing primers: 5′ CMV-F
Terms and licenses: Academic/Nonprofit Terms; Industry Terms: Not Available to Industry
How to cite: pOG-Cre was a gift from Mauro Calabrese (Addgene plasmid # 233265 ; http://n2t.net/addgene:233265 ; RRID:Addgene_233265)
